>Addgene plasmid #114038 | pcDNA5-eYFP-FKBP-MAD1-AA | depositor full sequence | sequence record 215341 | Full Sequence
GACGGATCGGGAGATCTCCCGATCCCCTATGGTGCACTCTCAGTACAATCTGCTCTGATGCCGCATAGTT
AAGCCAGTATCTGCTCCCTGCTTGTGTGTTGGAGGTCGCTGAGTAGTGCGCGAGCAAAATTTAAGCTACA
ACAAGGCAAGGCTTGACCGACAATTGCATGAAGAATCTGCTTAGGGTTAGGCGTTTTGCGCTGCTTCGCG
ATGTACGGGCCAGATATACGCGTTGACATTGATTATTGACTAGTTATTAATAGTAATCAATTACGGGGTC
ATTAGTTCATAGCCCATATATGGAGTTCCGCGTTACATAACTTACGGTAAATGGCCCGCCTGGCTGACCG
CCCAACGACCCCCGCCCATTGACGTCAATAATGACGTATGTTCCCATAGTAACGCCAATAGGGACTTTCC
ATTGACGTCAATGGGTGGAGTATTTACGGTAAACTGCCCACTTGGCAGTACATCAAGTGTATCATATGCC
AAGTACGCCCCCTATTGACGTCAATGACGGTAAATGGCCCGCCTGGCATTATGCCCAGTACATGACCTTA
TGGGACTTTCCTACTTGGCAGTACATCTACGTATTAGTCATCGCTATTACCATGGTGATGCGGTTTTGGC
AGTACATCAATGGGCGTGGATAGCGGTTTGACTCACGGGGATTTCCAAGTCTCCACCCCATTGACGTCAA
TGGGAGTTTGTTTTGGCACCAAAATCAACGGGACTTTCCAAAATGTCGTAACAACTCCGCCCCATTGACG
CAAATGGGCGGTAGGCGTGTACGGTGGGAGGTCTATATAAGCAGAGCTCTCTGGCTAACTAGAGAACCCA
CTGCTTACTGGCTTATCGAAATTAATACGACTCACTATAGGGAGACCCAAGCTGGCTAGCGTTTAAACTT
AAGCTTGGTACCGAGCTCGGATCCATGGTGAGCAAGGGCGAGGAGCTGTTCACCGGGGTGGTGCCCATCC
TGGTCGAGCTGGACGGCGACGTAAACGGCCACAAGTTCAGCGTGTCCGGCGAGGGCGAGGGCGATGCCAC
CTACGGCAAGCTGACCCTGAAGTTCATCTGCACCACCGGCAAGCTGCCCGTGCCCTGGCCCACCCTCGTG
ACCACCTTCGGCTACGGCCTGCAGTGCTTCGCCCGCTACCCCGACCACATGAAGCAGCACGACTTCTTCA
AGTCCGCCATGCCCGAAGGCTACGTCCAGGAGCGCACCATCTTCTTCAAGGACGACGGCAACTACAAGAC
CCGCGCCGAGGTGAAGTTCGAGGGCGACACCCTGGTGAACCGCATCGAGCTGAAGGGCATCGACTTCAAG
GAGGACGGCAACATCCTGGGGCACAAGCTGGAGTACAACTACAACAGCCACAACGTCTATATCATGGCCG
ACAAGCAGAAGAACGGCATCAAGGTGAACTTCAAGATCCGCCACAACATCGAGGACGGCAGCGTGCAGCT
CGCCGACCACTACCAGCAGAACACCCCCATCGGCGACGGCCCCGTGCTGCTGCCCGACAACCACTACCTG
AGCTACCAGTCCGCCCTGAGCAAAGACCCCAACGAGAAGCGCGATCACATGGTCCTGCTGGAGTTCGTGA
CCGCCGCCGGGATCACTCTCGGCATGGACGAGCTGTACAAGTCCGGAGGGGATCGGTGGAGCTCCACCGG
TGGCGGCCGCTCTAGAGAGAATCTTTATTTTCAGGGCGCCGGAGTGCAGGTGGAGACTATCTCCCCAGGA
GACGGGCGCACCTTCCCCAAGCGCGGCCAGACCTGCGTGGTGCACTACACCGGGATGCTTGAAGATGGAA
AGAAAGTTGATTCCTCCCGGGACAGAAACAAGCCCTTTAAGTTTATGCTAGGCAAGCAGGAGGTGATCCG
AGGCTGGGAAGAAGGGGTTGCCCAGATGAGTGTGGGTCAGAGAGCCAAACTGACTATATCTCCAGATTAT
GCCTATGGTGCCACTGGGCACCCAGGCATCATCCCACCACATGCCACTCTCGTCTTCGATGTGGAGCTTC
TAAAACTGGAAAGCTTGGGAGGCGGTAGTATGGAAGACCTGGGGGAAAACACCATGGTTTTATCCACCCT
GAGATCTTTGAACAACTTCATCTCTCAGCGTGTGGAGGGAGGCTCTGGACTGGATATTTCTACCTCGGCC
CCAGGTTCTCTGCAGATGCAGTACCAGCAGAGCATGCAGCTGGAGGAAAGAGCAGAGCAGATCCGTTCGA
AGTCCCACCTCATCCAGGTGGAGCGGGAGAAAATGCAGATGGAGCTGAGTCACAAGAGGGCTCGAGTGGA
GCTGGAGAGAGCAGCCAGCACCAGTGCCAGGAACTACGAGCGTGAGGTCGACCGCAACCAGGAGCTCCTG
ACGCGCATCCGGCAGCTTCAGGAGCGGGAGGCCGGGGCGGAGGAGAAGATGCAGGAGCAGCTGGAGCGCA
ACAGGCAGTGTCAGCAGAACTTGGATGCTGCCAGCAAGAGGCTGCGTGAGAAAGAGGACAGTCTGGCCCA
GGCTGGCGAGACCATCAACGCACTGAAGGGGAGGATCTCGGAACTGCAGTGGAGCGTGATGGACCAGGAG
ATGCGGGTGAAGCGCCTGGAGTCGGAGAAGCAGGAGCTGCAGGAGCAGCTGGACCTGCAACACAAAAAAT
GCCAGGAAGCCAATCAGAAAATCCAGGAACTCCAGGCCAGCCAAGAAGCAAGAGCAGACCACGAGCAGCA
GATTAAGGATCTGGAGCAGAAGCTGTCCCTGCAAGAGCAGGATGCAGCGATTGTGAAGAACATGAAGTCT
GAGCTGGTACGGCTCCCTAGGCTGGAACGGGAGCTGAAGCAGCTGCGGGAGGAGAGCGCGCACCTGCGGG
AGATGAGAGAGACCAACGGGCTGCTCCAGGAAGAGCTGGAAGGGCTGCAGAGGAAGCTGGGGCGCCAGGA
GAAGATGCAGGAGACGCTGGTTGGCTTGGAGCTGGAGAACGAGAGGCTGCTGGCCAAGCTGCAAAGCTGG
GAGAGACTGGACCAGACCATGGGCCTGAGCATCAGGACTCCAGAAGACCTTTCCAGATTCGTGGTTGAGC
TGCAGCAGAGGGAGCTTGCCTTGAAGGACAAGAACAGCGCCGTCACCAGCAGCGCCCGGGGGCTGGAGAA
GGCCAGGCAGCAGCTGCAGGAGGAGCTCCGGCAGGTCAGCGGCCAGCTGTTGGAGGAGAGGAAGAAGCGC
GAGACCCACGAGGCGCTGGCCCGGAGGCTCCAGAAACGGGTCCTGCTGCTCACCAAGGAGCGGGACGGTA
TGCGGGCCATCCTGGGGTCCTACGACAGCGAGCTGACCCCGGCCGAGTACTCACCCCAGCTGACGCGGCG
CATGCGGGAGGCTGAGGATATGGTGCAGAAGGTGCACAGCCACAGCGCCGAGATGGAGGCTCAGCTGTCG
CAGGCCCTGGAGGAGCTGGGAGGCCAGAAACAAAGAGCAGACATGCTGGAGATGGAGCTGAAGATGCTGA
AGTCTCAGTCCAGCTCTGCCGAACAGAGCTTCCTGTTCTCCAGGGAGGAGGCGGACACGCTCAGGTTGAA
GGTCGAGGAGCTGGAAGGCGAGCGGAGTCGGCTGGAGGAGGAAAAGAGGATGCTGGAGGCACAGCTGGAG
CGGCGAGCTCTGCAGGGTGACTATGACCAGAGCAGGACCGCAGTGGCGCACATGAGCCTGAACCCCACCA
GTGTGGCCAGGCAGCGCCTGCGCGAGGACCACAGCCAGCTGCAGGCGGAGTGCGAGCGACTGCGCGGGCT
CCTGCGCGCCATGGAGAGAGGAGGCACCGTCCCAGCCGACCTTGAGGCTGCCGCCGCGAGTCTGCCATCG
TCCAAGGAGGTGGCAGAGCTGAAGAAGCAGGTGGAGAGTGCCGAGCTGAAGAACCAGCGGCTCAAGGAGG
TTTTCCAGACCAAGATCCAGGAGTTCCGCAAGGCCTGCTACACGCTCACCGGCTACCAGATCGACATCAC
CACGGAGAACCAGTACCGGCTGACCTCGCTGTACGCCGAGCACCCAGGCGACTGCCTCATCTTCAAGGCC
ACCAGCCCCTCGGGTTCCAAGATGCAGCTACTGGAGACAGAGTTCTCACACACCGTGGGCGAGCTCATCG
AGGTGCACCTGCGGCGCCAGGACAGCATCCCTGCCTTCCTCAGCTCGCTCACCCTCGAGCTCTTCAGCCG
CCAGACCGTGGCATAAGATATCCAGCACAGTGGCGGCCGCTCGAGTCTAGAGGGCCCGTTTAAACCCGCT
GATCAGCCTCGACTGTGCCTTCTAGTTGCCAGCCATCTGTTGTTTGCCCCTCCCCCGTGCCTTCCTTGAC
CCTGGAAGGTGCCACTCCCACTGTCCTTTCCTAATAAAATGAGGAAATTGCATCGCATTGTCTGAGTAGG
TGTCATTCTATTCTGGGGGGTGGGGTGGGGCAGGACAGCAAGGGGGAGGATTGGGAAGACAATAGCAGGC
ATGCTGGGGATGCGGTGGGCTCTATGGCTTCTGAGGCGGAAAGAACCAGCTGGGGCTCTAGGGGGTATCC
CC
[124 nt withheld, positions 4553-4676]
C
[90 nt withheld, positions 4678-4767]
AGGGTGATGGTTCACGTACCTAGAAGTTCCTATTCCGAAGTTCCTATTCTCTAGAAAGTATAGGAACTTC
CTTGGCCAAAAAGCCTGAACTCACCGCGACGTCTGTCGAGAAGTTTCTGATCGAAAAGTTCGACAGCGTC
TCCGACCTGATGCAGCTCTCGGAGGGCGAAGAATCTCGTGCTTTCAGCTTCGATGTAGGAGGGCGTGGAT
ATGTCCTGCGGGTAAATAGCTGCGCCGATGGTTTCTACAAAGATCGTTATGTTTATCGGCACTTTGCATC
GGCCGCGCTCCCGATTCCGGAAGTGCTTGACATTGGGGAATTCAGCGAGAGCCTGACCTATTGCATCTCC
CGCCGTGCACAGGGTGTCACGTTGCAAGACCTGCCTGAAACCGAACTGCCCGCTGTTCTGCAGCCGGTCG
CGGAGGCCATGGATGCGATCGCTGCGGCCGATCTTAGCCAGACGAGCGGGTTCGGCCCATTCGGACCGCA
AGGAATCGGTCAATACACTACATGGCGTGATTTCATATGCGCGATTGCTGATCCCCATGTGTATCACTGG
CAAACTGTGATGGACGACACCGTCAGTGCGTCCGTCGCGCAGGCTCTCGATGAGCTGATGCTTTGGGCCG
AGGACTGCCCCGAAGTCCGGCACCTCGTGCACGCGGATTTCGGCTCCAACAATGTCCTGACGGACAATGG
CCGCATAACAGCGGTCATTGACTGGAGCGAGGCGATGTTCGGGGATTCCCAATACGAGGTCGCCAACATC
TTCTTCTGGAGGCCGTGGTTGGCTTGTATGGAGCAGCAGACGCGCTACTTCGAGCGGAGGCATCCGGAGC
TTGCAGGATCGCCGCGGCTCCGGGCGTATATGCTCCGCATTGGTCTTGACCAACTCTATCAGAGCTTGGT
TGACGGCAATTTCGATGATGCAGCTTGGGCGCAGGGTCGATGCGACGCAATCGTCCGATCCGGAGCCGGG
ACTGTCGGGCGTACACAAATCGCCCGCAGAAGCGCGGCCGTCTGGACCGATGGCTGTGTAGAAGTACTCG
CCGATAGTGGAAACCGACGCCCCAGCACTCGTCCGAGGGCAAAGGAATAGCACGTACTACGAGATTTCGA
TTCCACCGCCGCCTTCTATGAAAGGTTGGGCTTCGGAATCGTTTTCCGGGACGCCGGCTGGATGATCCTC
CAGCGCGGGGATCTCATGCTGGAGTTCTTCGCCCACCCCAACTTGTTTATTGCAGCTTATAATGGTTACA
AATAAAGCAATAGCATCACAAATTTCACAAATAAAGCATTTTTTTCACTGCATTCTAGTTGTGGTTTGTC
CAAACTCATCAATGTATCTTATCATGTCTGTATACCGTCGACCTCTAGCTAGAGCTTGGCGTAATCATGG
TCATAGCTGTTTCCTGTGTGAAATTGTTATCCGCTCACAATTCCACACAACATACGAGCCGGAAGCATAA
AGTGTAAAGCCTGGGGTGCCTAATGAGTGAGCTAACTCACATTAATTGCGTTGCGCTCACTGCCCGCTTT
CCAGTCGGGAAACCTGTCGTGCCAGCTGCATTAATGAATCGGCCAACGCGCGGGGAGAGGCGGTTTGCGT
ATTGGGCGCTCTTCCGCTTCCTCGCTCACTGACTCGCTGCGCTCGGTCGTTCGGCTGCGGCGAGCGGTAT
CAGCTCACTCAAAGGCGGTAATACGGTTATCCACAGAATCAGGGGATAACGCAGGAAAGAACATGTGAGC
AAAAGGCCAGCAAAAGGCCAGGAACCGTAAAAAGGCCGCGTTGCTGGCGTTTTTCCATAGGCTCCGCCCC
CCTGACGAGCATCACAAAAATCGACGCTCAAGTCAGAGGTGGCGAAACCCGACAGGACTATAAAGATACC
AGGCGTTTCCCCCTGGAAGCTCCCTCGTGCGCTCTCCTGTTCCGACCCTGCCGCTTACCGGATACCTGTC
CGCCTTTCTCCCTTCGGGAAGCGTGGCGCTTTCTCATAGCTCACGCTGTAGGTATCTCAGTTCGGTGTAG
GTCGTTCGCTCCAAGCTGGGCTGTGTGCACGAACCCCCCGTTCAGCCCGACCGCTGCGCCTTATCCGGTA
ACTATCGTCTTGAGTCCAACCCGGTAAGACACGACTTATCGCCACTGGCAGCAGCCACTGGTAACAGGAT
TAGCAGAGCGAGGTATGTAGGCGGTGCTACAGAGTTCTTGAAGTGGTGGCCTAACTACGGCTACACTAGA
AGGACAGTATTTGGTATCTGCGCTCTGCTGAAGCCAGTTACCTTCGGAAAAAGAGTTGGTAGCTCTTGAT
CCGGCAAACAAACCACCGCTGGTAGCGGTGGTTTTTTTGTTTGCAAGCAGCAGATTACGCGCAGAAAAAA
AGGATCTCAAGAAGATCCTTTGATCTTTTCTACGGGGTCTGACGCTCAGTGGAACGAAAACTCACGTTAA
GGGATTTTGGTCATGAGATTATCAAAAAGGATCTTCACCTAGATCCTTTTAAATTAAAAATGAAGTTTTA
AATCAATCTAAAGTATATATGAGTAAACTTGGTCTGACAGTTACCAATGCTTAATCAGTGAGGCACCTAT
CTCAGCGATCTGTCTATTTCGTTCATCCATAGTTGCCTGACTCCCCGTCGTGTAGATAACTACGATACGG
GAGGGCTTACCATCTGGCCCCAGTGCTGCAATGATACCGCGAGACCCACGCTCACCGGCTCCAGATTTAT
CAGCAATAAACCAGCCAGCCGGAAGGGCCGAGCGCAGAAGTGGTCCTGCAACTTTATCCGCCTCCATCCA
GTCTATTAATTGTTGCCGGGAAGCTAGAGTAAGTAGTTCGCCAGTTAATAGTTTGCGCAACGTTGTTGCC
ATTGCTACAGGCATCGTGGTGTCACGCTCGTCGTTTGGTATGGCTTCATTCAGCTCCGGTTCCCAACGAT
CAAGGCGAGTTACATGATCCCCCATGTTGTGCAAAAAAGCGGTTAGCTCCTTCGGTCCTCCGATCGTTGT
CAGAAGTAAGTTGGCCGCAGTGTTATCACTCATGGTTATGGCAGCACTGCATAATTCTCTTACTGTCATG
CCATCCGTAAGATGCTTTTCTGTGACTGGTGAGTACTCAACCAAGTCATTCTGAGAATAGTGTATGCGGC
GACCGAGTTGCTCTTGCCCGGCGTCAATACGGGATAATACCGCGCCACATAGCAGAACTTTAAAAGTGCT
CATCATTGGAAAACGTTCTTCGGGGCGAAAACTCTCAAGGATCTTACCGCTGTTGAGATCCAGTTCGATG
TAACCCACTCGTGCACCCAACTGATCTTCAGCATCTTTTACTTTCACCAGCGTTTCTGGGTGAGCAAAAA
CAGGAAGGCAAAATGCCGCAAAAAAGGGAATAAGGGCGACACGGAAATGTTGAATACTCATACTCTTCCT
TTTTCAATATTATTGAAGCATTTATCAGGGTTATTGTCTCATGAGCGGATACATATTTGAATGTATTTAG
AAAAATAAACAAATAGGGGTTCCGCGCACATTTCCCCGAAAAGTGCCACCTGACGTC
Features (pLannotate 1.2.2; 24 found; start..end, strand, type, name):
     28..80      -  misc_feature   bom (fragment): basis of mobility region from pBR322
    235..614     +  enhancer       CMV enhancer: human cytomegalovirus immediate early enhancer
    615..818     +  promoter       CMV promoter: human cytomegalovirus (CMV) immediate early promoter
    814..847     +  LTR            5' LTR (truncated) (fragment): truncated 5' long terminal repeat (LTR) from HIV-1
    863..881     +  promoter       T7 promoter: promoter for bacteriophage T7 RNA polymerase
    935..1651    +  CDS            EYFP: EYFP is a basic (constitutively fluorescent) green/yellow fluorescent protein published in 1996, derived from Aequorea victoria. It is reported to be a very rapidly-maturing weak dimer with high acid sensitivity.
   1678..1696    +  misc_feature   MCS (fragment): pBluescript multiple cloning site
   1697..1716    +  CDS            capTEV™ (fragment): composite tag for in vivo biotinylation, TEV protease cleavage, and 6xHis tagging
   1721..2041    +  CDS            DmrB: F36V mutant of FK506-binding protein FKBP12 binds synthetic ligands that do not bind wild-type FKBP
   2060..4213    +  CDS            MAD1L1: MD1L1_HUMAN - Also known as MAD1, TXBP181. Experimental evidence at protein level: Swiss-Prot protein existence level 1. [Isoform 3]: Sequesters MAD2L1 in the cytoplasm preventing its function as an activator of the mitotic spindle assembly checkpoint (SAC) resulting in SAC impairment and chromosomal instability in hepatocellular carcinomas. From Homo sapiens (Human).
   4283..4507    +  polyA_signal   bGH poly(A) signal: bovine growth hormone polyadenylation signal
   4511..4532    +  promoter       SV40 promoter (fragment): SV40 enhancer and early promoter
   4553..4785    +  rep_origin     f1 ori (fragment) (sequence partly withheld): f1 bacteriophage origin of replication; arrow indicates direction of (+) strand synthesis
   4790..4837    +  protein_bind   FRT: FLP-mediated recombination occurs in the 8-bp core sequence TCTAGAAA (Turan and Bode, 2011). FLP recombinase from the Saccharomyces cerevisiae 2μ plasmid
   4845..5867    +  CDS            HygR: aminoglycoside phosphotransferase from E. coli; aph(4)-Ia; confers resistance to hygromycin
   5877..6002    +  CDS            ble (fragment): BLE_KLEPN - Experimental evidence at protein level: Swiss-Prot protein existence level 1. Binding protein with a strong affinity to the bleomycin family of antibiotics. Binds to CL990; an antimitotic-antibiotic compound. From Klebsiella pneumoniae.
   5997..6118    +  polyA_signal   SV40 poly(A) signal: SV40 polyadenylation signal
   6191..6207    -  protein_bind   lac operator: The lac repressor binds to the lac operator to inhibit transcription in E. coli. This inhibition can be relieved by adding lactose or isopropyl-β-D-thiogalactopyranoside (IPTG). lac repressor encoded by lacI
   6215..6245    -  promoter       lac promoter: promoter for the E. coli lac operon
   6260..6281    -  protein_bind   CAP binding site: CAP binding activates transcription in the presence of cAMP. E. coli catabolite activator protein
   6294..6386    -  CDS            lacI (fragment): lac repressor; lacI; The lac repressor binds to the lac operator to inhibit transcription in E. coli. This inhibition can be relieved by adding lactose or isopropyl-β-D-thiogalactopyranoside (IPTG).
   6569..7157    -  rep_origin     ori: high-copy-number ColE1/pMB1/pBR322/pUC origin of replication
   7328..8188    -  CDS            AmpR: β-lactamase; bla; confers resistance to ampicillin, carbenicillin, and related antibiotics
   8189..8293    -  promoter       AmpR promoter: bla
