>Addgene plasmid #114038 | pcDNA5-eYFP-FKBP-MAD1-AA | addgene full sequence | sequence record 221144 | Addgene NGS Result
CAACAAGGCAAGGCTTGACCGACAATTGCATGAAGAATCTGCTTAGGGTTAGGCGTTTTGCGCTGCTTCG
CGATGTACGGGCCAGATATACGCGTTGACATTGATTATTGACTAGTTATTAATAGTAATCAATTACGGGG
TCATTAGTTCATAGCCCATATATGGAGTTCCGCGTTACATAACTTACGGTAAATGGCCCGCCTGGCTGAC
CGCCCAACGACCCCCGCCCATTGACGTCAATAATGACGTATGTTCCCATAGTAACGCCAATAGGGACTTT
CCATTGACGTCAATGGGTGGAGTATTTACGGTAAACTGCCCACTTGGCAGTACATCAAGTGTATCATATG
CCAAGTACGCCCCCTATTGACGTCAATGACGGTAAATGGCCCGCCTGGCATTATGCCCAGTACATGACCT
TATGGGACTTTCCTACTTGGCAGTACATCTACGTATTAGTCATCGCTATTACCATGGTGATGCGGTTTTG
GCAGTACATCAATGGGCGTGGATAGCGGTTTGACTCACGGGGATTTCCAAGTCTCCACCCCATTGACGTC
AATGGGAGTTTGTTTTGGCACCAAAATCAACGGGACTTTCCAAAATGTCGTAACAACTCCGCCCCATTGA
CGCAAATGGGCGGTAGGCGTGTACGGTGGGAGGTCTATATAAGCAGAGCTCTCCCTATCAGTGATAGAGA
TCTCCCTATCAGTGATAGAGATCGTCGACGAGCTCGTTTAGTGAACCGTCAGATCGCCTGGAGACGCCAT
CCACGCTGTTTTGACCTCCATAGAAGACACCGGGACCGATCCAGCCTCCGGACTCTAGCGTTTAAACTTA
AGCTTGGTACCGAGCTCGGATCCGCTAGCGCTACCGGTCGCCACCATGGTGAGCAAGGGCGAGGAGCTGT
TCACCGGGGTGGTGCCCATCCTGGTCGAGCTGGACGGCGACGTAAACGGCCACAAGTTCAGCGTGTCCGG
CGAGGGCGAGGGCGATGCCACCTACGGCAAGCTGACCCTGAAGTTCATCTGCACCACCGGCAAGCTGCCC
GTGCCCTGGCCCACCCTCGTGACCACCTTCGGCTACGGCCTGCAGTGCTTCGCCCGCTACCCCGACCACA
TGAAGCAGCACGACTTCTTCAAGTCCGCCATGCCCGAAGGCTACGTCCAGGAGCGCACCATCTTCTTCAA
GGACGACGGCAACTACAAGACCCGCGCCGAGGTGAAGTTCGAGGGCGACACCCTGGTGAACCGCATCGAG
CTGAAGGGCATCGACTTCAAGGAGGACGGCAACATCCTGGGGCACAAGCTGGAGTACAACTACAACAGCC
ACAACGTCTATATCATGGCCGACAAGCAGAAGAACGGCATCAAGGTGAACTTCAAGATCCGCCACAACAT
CGAGGACGGCAGCGTGCAGCTCGCCGACCACTACCAGCAGAACACCCCCATCGGCGACGGCCCCGTGCTG
CTGCCCGACAACCACTACCTGAGCTACCAGTCCGCCCTGAGCAAAGACCCCAACGAGAAGCGCGATCACA
TGGTCCTGCTGGAGTTCGTGACCGCCGCCGGGATCACTCTCGGCATGGACGAGCTGTACAAGTCCGGAGG
GGATCGGTGGAGCTCCACCGGTGGCGGCCGCTCTAGAGAGAATCTTTATTTTCAGGGCGCCGGAGTGCAG
GTGGAGACTATCTCCCCAGGAGACGGGCGCACCTTCCCCAAGCGCGGCCAGACCTGCGTGGTGCACTACA
CCGGGATGCTTGAAGATGGAAAGAAAGTTGATTCCTCCCGGGACAGAAACAAGCCCTTTAAGTTTATGCT
AGGCAAGCAGGAGGTGATCCGAGGCTGGGAAGAAGGGGTTGCCCAGATGAGTGTGGGTCAGAGAGCCAAA
CTGACTATATCTCCAGATTATGCCTATGGTGCCACTGGGCACCCAGGCATCATCCCACCACATGCCACTC
TCGTCTTCGATGTGGAGCTTCTAAAACTGGAAAGCTTGGGAGGCGGTAGTATGGAAGACCTGGGGGAAAA
CACCATGGTTTTATCCACCCTGAGATCTTTGAACAACTTCATCTCTCAGCGTGTGGAGGGAGGCTCTGGA
CTGGATATTTCTACCTCGGCCCCAGGTTCTCTGCAGATGCAGTACCAGCAGAGCATGCAGCTGGAGGAAA
GAGCAGAGCAGATCCGTTCGAAGTCCCACCTCATCCAGGTGGAGCGGGAGAAAATGCAGATGGAGCTGAG
TCACAAGAGGGCTCGAGTGGAGCTGGAGAGAGCAGCCAGCACCAGTGCCAGGAACTACGAGCGTGAGGTC
GACCGCAACCAGGAGCTCCTGACGCGCATCCGGCAGCTTCAGGAGCGGGAGGCCGGGGCGGAGGAGAAGA
TGCAGGAGCAGCTGGAGCGCAACAGGCAGTGTCAGCAGAACTTGGATGCTGCCAGCAAGAGGCTGCGTGA
GAAAGAGGACAGTCTGGCCCAGGCTGGCGAGACCATCAACGCACTGAAGGGGAGGATCTCGGAACTGCAG
TGGAGCGTGATGGACCAGGAGATGCGGGTGAAGCGCCTGGAGTCGGAGAAGCAGGAGCTGCAGGAGCAGC
TGGACCTGCAACACAAAAAATGCCAGGAAGCCAATCAGAAAATCCAGGAACTCCAGGCCAGCCAAGAAGC
AAGAGCAGACCACGAGCAGCAGATTAAGGATCTGGAGCAGAAGCTGTCCCTGCAAGAGCAGGATGCAGCG
ATTGTGAAGAACATGAAGTCTGAGCTGGTACGGCTCCCTAGGCTGGAACGGGAGCTGAAGCAGCTGCGGG
AGGAGAGCGCGCACCTGCGGGAGATGAGAGAGACCAACGGGCTGCTCCAGGAAGAGCTGGAAGGGCTGCA
GAGGAAGCTGGGGCGCCAGGAGAAGATGCAGGAGACGCTGGTTGGCTTGGAGCTGGAGAACGAGAGGCTG
CTGGCCAAGCTGCAAAGCTGGGAGAGACTGGACCAGACCATGGGCCTGAGCATCAGGACTCCAGAAGACC
TTTCCAGATTCGTGGTTGAGCTGCAGCAGAGGGAGCTTGCCTTGAAGGACAAGAACAGCGCCGTCACCAG
CAGCGCCCGGGGGCTGGAGAAGGCCAGGCAGCAGCTGCAGGAGGAGCTCCGGCAGGTCAGCGGCCAGCTG
TTGGAGGAGAGGAAGAAGCGCGAGACCCACGAGGCGCTGGCCCGGAGGCTCCAGAAACGGGTCCTGCTGC
TCACCAAGGAGCGGGACGGTATGCGGGCCATCCTGGGGTCCTACGACAGCGAGCTGACCCCGGCCGAGTA
CTCACCCCAGCTGACGCGGCGCATGCGGGAGGCTGAGGATATGGTGCAGAAGGTGCACAGCCACAGCGCC
GAGATGGAGGCTCAGCTGTCGCAGGCCCTGGAGGAGCTGGGAGGCCAGAAACAAAGAGCAGACATGCTGG
AGATGGAGCTGAAGATGCTGAAGTCTCAGTCCAGCTCTGCCGAACAGAGCTTCCTGTTCTCCAGGGAGGA
GGCGGACACGCTCAGGTTGAAGGTCGAGGAGCTGGAAGGCGAGCGGAGTCGGCTGGAGGAGGAAAAGAGG
ATGCTGGAGGCACAGCTGGAGCGGCGAGCTCTGCAGGGTGACTATGACCAGAGCAGGACCGCAGTGGCGC
ACATGAGCCTGAACCCCACCAGTGTGGCCAGGCAGCGCCTGCGCGAGGACCACAGCCAGCTGCAGGCGGA
GTGCGAGCGACTGCGCGGGCTCCTGCGCGCCATGGAGAGAGGAGGCACCGTCCCAGCCGACCTTGAGGCT
GCCGCCGCGAGTCTGCCATCGTCCAAGGAGGTGGCAGAGCTGAAGAAGCAGGTGGAGAGTGCCGAGCTGA
AGAACCAGCGGCTCAAGGAGGTTTTCCAGACCAAGATCCAGGAGTTCCGCAAGGCCTGCTACACGCTCAC
CGGCTACCAGATCGACATCACCACGGAGAACCAGTACCGGCTGACCTCGCTGTACGCCGAGCACCCAGGC
GACTGCCTCATCTTCAAGGCCACCAGCCCCTCGGGTTCCAAGATGCAGCTACTGGAGACAGAGTTCTCAC
ACACCGTGGGCGAGCTCATCGAGGTGCACCTGCGGCGCCAGGACAGCATCCCTGCCTTCCTCAGCTCGCT
CACCCTCGAGCTCTTCAGCCGCCAGACCGTGGCATAAGATATCCAGCACAGTGGCGGCCGCTCGAGTCTA
GAGGGCCCGTTTAAACCCGCTGATCAGCCTCGACTGTGCCTTCTAGTTGCCAGCCATCTGTTGTTTGCCC
CTCCCCCGTGCCTTCCTTGACCCTGGAAGGTGCCACTCCCACTGTCCTTTCCTAATAAAATGAGGAAATT
GCATCGCATTGTCTGAGTAGGTGTCATTCTATTCTGGGGGGTGGGGTGGGGCAGGACAGCAAGGGGGAGG
ATTGGGAAGACAATAGCAGGCATGCTGGGGATGCGGTGGGCTCTATGGCTTCTGAGGCGGAAAGAACCAG
CTGGGGCTCTAGGGGGTATCCCC
[124 nt withheld, positions 4504-4627]
C
[91 nt withheld, positions 4629-4719]
AGGGTGATGGTTCACGTACCTAGAAGTTCCTATTCCGAAGTTCCTATTCTCTAGAAAGTATAGGAACTTC
CTTGGCCAAAAAGCCTGAACTCACCGCGACGTCTGTCGAGAAGTTTCTGATCGAAAAGTTCGACAGCGTC
TCCGACCTGATGCAGCTCTCGGAGGGCGAAGAATCTCGTGCTTTCAGCTTCGATGTAGGAGGGCGTGGAT
ATGTCCTGCGGGTAAATAGCTGCGCCGATGGTTTCTACAAAGATCGTTATGTTTATCGGCACTTTGCATC
GGCCGCGCTCCCGATTCCGGAAGTGCTTGACATTGGGGAATTCAGCGAGAGCCTGACCTATTGCATCTCC
CGCCGTGCACAGGGTGTCACGTTGCAAGACCTGCCTGAAACCGAACTGCCCGCTGTTCTGCAGCCGGTCG
CGGAGGCCATGGATGCGATCGCTGCGGCCGATCTTAGCCAGACGAGCGGGTTCGGCCCATTCGGACCGCA
AGGAATCGGTCAATACACTACATGGCGTGATTTCATATGCGCGATTGCTGATCCCCATGTGTATCACTGG
CAAACTGTGATGGACGACACCGTCAGTGCGTCCGTCGCGCAGGCTCTCGATGAGCTGATGCTTTGGGCCG
AGGACTGCCCCGAAGTCCGGCACCTCGTGCACGCGGATTTCGGCTCCAACAATGTCCTGACGGACAATGG
CCGCATAACAGCGGTCATTGACTGGAGCGAGGCGATGTTCGGGGATTCCCAATACGAGGTCGCCAACATC
TTCTTCTGGAGGCCGTGGTTGGCTTGTATGGAGCAGCAGACGCGCTACTTCGAGCGGAGGCATCCGGAGC
TTGCAGGATCGCCGCGGCTCCGGGCGTATATGCTCCGCATTGGTCTTGACCAACTCTATCAGAGCTTGGT
TGACGGCAATTTCGATGATGCAGCTTGGGCGCAGGGTCGATGCGACGCAATCGTCCGATCCGGAGCCGGG
ACTGTCGGGCGTACACAAATCGCCCGCAGAAGCGCGGCCGTCTGGACCGATGGCTGTGTAGAAGTACTCG
CCGATAGTGGAAACCGACGCCCCAGCACTCGTCCGAGGGCAAAGGAATAGCACGTACTACGAGATTTCGA
TTCCACCGCCGCCTTCTATGAAAGGTTGGGCTTCGGAATCGTTTTCCGGGACGCCGGCTGGATGATCCTC
CAGCGCGGGGATCTCATGCTGGAGTTCTTCGCCCACCCCAACTTGTTTATTGCAGCTTATAATGGTTACA
AATAAAGCAATAGCATCACAAATTTCACAAATAAAGCATTTTTTTCACTGCATTCTAGTTGTGGTTTGTC
CAAACTCATCAATGTATCTTATCATGTCTGTATACCGTCGACCTCTAGCTAGAGCTTGGCGTAATCATGG
TCATAGCTGTTTCCTGTGTGAAATTGTTATCCGCTCACAATTCCACACAACATACGAGCCGGAAGCATAA
AGTGTAAAGCCTGGGGTGCCTAATGAGTGAGCTAACTCACATTAATTGCGTTGCGCTCACTGCCCGCTTT
CCAGTCGGGAAACCTGTCGTGCCAGCTGCATTAATGAATCGGCCAACGCGCGGGGAGAGGCGGTTTGCGT
ATTGGGCGCTCTTCCGCTTCCTCGCTCACTGACTCGCTGCGCTCGGTCGTTCGGCTGCGGCGAGCGGTAT
CAGCTCACTCAAAGGCGGTAATACGGTTATCCACAGAATCAGGGGATAACGCAGGAAAGAACATGTGAGC
AAAAGGCCAGCAAAAGGCCAGGAACCGTAAAAAGGCCGCGTTGCTGGCGTTTTTCCATAGGCTCCGCCCC
CCTGACGAGCATCACAAAAATCGACGCTCAAGTCAGAGGTGGCGAAACCCGACAGGACTATAAAGATACC
AGGCGTTTCCCCCTGGAAGCTCCCTCGTGCGCTCTCCTGTTCCGACCCTGCCGCTTACCGGATACCTGTC
CGCCTTTCTCCCTTCGGGAAGCGTGGCGCTTTCTCATAGCTCACGCTGTAGGTATCTCAGTTCGGTGTAG
GTCGTTCGCTCCAAGCTGGGCTGTGTGCACGAACCCCCCGTTCAGCCCGACCGCTGCGCCTTATCCGGTA
ACTATCGTCTTGAGTCCAACCCGGTAAGACACGACTTATCGCCACTGGCAGCAGCCACTGGTAACAGGAT
TAGCAGAGCGAGGTATGTAGGCGGTGCTACAGAGTTCTTGAAGTGGTGGCCTAACTACGGCTACACTAGA
AGAACAGTATTTGGTATCTGCGCTCTGCTGAAGCCAGTTACCTTCGGAAAAAGAGTTGGTAGCTCTTGAT
CCGGCAAACAAACCACCGCTGGTAGCGGTGGTTTTTTTGTTTGCAAGCAGCAGATTACGCGCAGAAAAAA
AGGATCTCAAGAAGATCCTTTGATCTTTTCTACGGGGTCTGACGCTCAGTGGAACGAAAACTCACGTTAA
GGGATTTTGGTCATGAGATTATCAAAAAGGATCTTCACCTAGATCCTTTTAAATTAAAAATGAAGTTTTA
AATCAATCTAAAGTATATATGAGTAAACTTGGTCTGACAGTTACCAATGCTTAATCAGTGAGGCACCTAT
CTCAGCGATCTGTCTATTTCGTTCATCCATAGTTGCCTGACTCCCCGTCGTGTAGATAACTACGATACGG
GAGGGCTTACCATCTGGCCCCAGTGCTGCAATGATACCGCGAGACCCACGCTCACCGGCTCCAGATTTAT
CAGCAATAAACCAGCCAGCCGGAAGGGCCGAGCGCAGAAGTGGTCCTGCAACTTTATCCGCCTCCATCCA
GTCTATTAATTGTTGCCGGGAAGCTAGAGTAAGTAGTTCGCCAGTTAATAGTTTGCGCAACGTTGTTGCC
ATTGCTACAGGCATCGTGGTGTCACGCTCGTCGTTTGGTATGGCTTCATTCAGCTCCGGTTCCCAACGAT
CAAGGCGAGTTACATGATCCCCCATGTTGTGCAAAAAAGCGGTTAGCTCCTTCGGTCCTCCGATCGTTGT
CAGAAGTAAGTTGGCCGCAGTGTTATCACTCATGGTTATGGCAGCACTGCATAATTCTCTTACTGTCATG
CCATCCGTAAGATGCTTTTCTGTGACTGGTGAGTACTCAACCAAGTCATTCTGAGAATAGTGTATGCGGC
GACCGAGTTGCTCTTGCCCGGCGTCAATACGGGATAATACCGCGCCACATAGCAGAACTTTAAAAGTGCT
CATCATTGGAAAACGTTCTTCGGGGCGAAAACTCTCAAGGATCTTACCGCTGTTGAGATCCAGTTCGATG
TAACCCACTCGTGCACCCAACTGATCTTCAGCATCTTTTACTTTCACCAGCGTTTCTGGGTGAGCAAAAA
CAGGAAGGCAAAATGCCGCAAAAAAGGGAATAAGGGCGACACGGAAATGTTGAATACTCATACTCTTCCT
TTTTCAATATTATTGAAGCATTTATCAGGGTTATTGTCTCATGAGCGGATACATATTTGAATGTATTTAG
AAAAATAAACAAATAGGGGTTCCGCGCACATTTCCCCGAAAAGTGCCACCTGACGTCGACGGATCGGGAG
ATCTCCCGATCCCCTATGGTGCACTCTCAGTACAATCTGCTCTGATGCCGCATAGTTAAGCCAGTATCTG
CTCCCTGCTTGTGTGTTGGAGGTCGCTGAGTAGTGCGCGAGCAAAATTTAAGCTA
Features (pLannotate 1.2.2; 25 found; start..end, strand, type, name):
     97..476     +  enhancer       CMV enhancer: human cytomegalovirus immediate early enhancer
    477..680     +  promoter       CMV promoter: human cytomegalovirus (CMV) immediate early promoter
    682..701     +  promoter       PLtetO-1 promoter (fragment): modified phage lambda PL promoter with tet operator sites (Lutz and Bujard, 1997)
    703..722     +  promoter       PLtetO-1 promoter (fragment): modified phage lambda PL promoter with tet operator sites (Lutz and Bujard, 1997)
    730..763     +  promoter       TRE3GV promoter (fragment): 3rd-generation Tet-responsive promoter that can be activated by binding of Tet-On® 3G, optimized for retroviral and lentiviral vectors
    886..1602    +  CDS            EYFP: EYFP is a basic (constitutively fluorescent) green/yellow fluorescent protein published in 1996, derived from Aequorea victoria. It is reported to be a very rapidly-maturing weak dimer with high acid sensitivity.
   1629..1647    +  misc_feature   MCS (fragment): pBluescript multiple cloning site
   1648..1667    +  CDS            capTEV™ (fragment): composite tag for in vivo biotinylation, TEV protease cleavage, and 6xHis tagging
   1672..1992    +  CDS            DmrB: F36V mutant of FK506-binding protein FKBP12 binds synthetic ligands that do not bind wild-type FKBP
   2011..4164    +  CDS            MAD1L1: MD1L1_HUMAN - Also known as MAD1, TXBP181. Experimental evidence at protein level: Swiss-Prot protein existence level 1. [Isoform 3]: Sequesters MAD2L1 in the cytoplasm preventing its function as an activator of the mitotic spindle assembly checkpoint (SAC) resulting in SAC impairment and chromosomal instability in hepatocellular carcinomas. From Homo sapiens (Human).
   4234..4458    +  polyA_signal   bGH poly(A) signal: bovine growth hormone polyadenylation signal
   4462..4483    +  promoter       SV40 promoter (fragment): SV40 enhancer and early promoter
   4504..4737    +  rep_origin     f1 ori (fragment) (sequence partly withheld): f1 bacteriophage origin of replication; arrow indicates direction of (+) strand synthesis
   4742..4789    +  protein_bind   FRT: FLP-mediated recombination occurs in the 8-bp core sequence TCTAGAAA (Turan and Bode, 2011). FLP recombinase from the Saccharomyces cerevisiae 2μ plasmid
   4797..5819    +  CDS            HygR: aminoglycoside phosphotransferase from E. coli; aph(4)-Ia; confers resistance to hygromycin
   5829..5954    +  CDS            ble (fragment): BLE_KLEPN - Experimental evidence at protein level: Swiss-Prot protein existence level 1. Binding protein with a strong affinity to the bleomycin family of antibiotics. Binds to CL990; an antimitotic-antibiotic compound. From Klebsiella pneumoniae.
   5949..6070    +  polyA_signal   SV40 poly(A) signal: SV40 polyadenylation signal
   6143..6159    -  protein_bind   lac operator: The lac repressor binds to the lac operator to inhibit transcription in E. coli. This inhibition can be relieved by adding lactose or isopropyl-β-D-thiogalactopyranoside (IPTG). lac repressor encoded by lacI
   6167..6197    -  promoter       lac promoter: promoter for the E. coli lac operon
   6212..6233    -  protein_bind   CAP binding site: CAP binding activates transcription in the presence of cAMP. E. coli catabolite activator protein
   6246..6338    -  CDS            lacI (fragment): lac repressor; lacI; The lac repressor binds to the lac operator to inhibit transcription in E. coli. This inhibition can be relieved by adding lactose or isopropyl-β-D-thiogalactopyranoside (IPTG).
   6521..7109    -  rep_origin     ori: high-copy-number ColE1/pMB1/pBR322/pUC origin of replication
   7280..8140    -  CDS            AmpR: β-lactamase; bla; confers resistance to ampicillin, carbenicillin, and related antibiotics
   8141..8245    -  promoter       AmpR promoter: bla
   8304..8356    -  misc_feature   bom (fragment): basis of mobility region from pBR322
