[The description below was written by a language model from this plasmid's Addgene catalogue record and pLannotate feature annotations shown in this document.]
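Description:
pcDNA5-eYFP-FKBP-MAD1-AA is a mammalian expression plasmid built on the pcDNA5/FRT/TO backbone. It is propagated in E. coli as a high-copy plasmid through a ColE1/pUC-type origin and selected with ampicillin (AmpR, with its own bla promoter). A single FRT site sits directly upstream of a hygromycin resistance coding sequence followed by an SV40 poly(A) signal. This is the usual arrangement for FLP-mediated integration into a matching genomic FRT site in a host cell line, after which hygromycin is used to select stable integrants.

The expression cassette is driven by the CMV enhancer/promoter and terminated by the bGH poly(A) signal. In the repository's sequenced record, short tet-operator-like matches lie just downstream of the CMV promoter, consistent with the tetracycline-regulatable "TO" design. The depositor's sequence is about 90 nt shorter and instead shows a T7 promoter in this region, so the two records differ here.

The open reading frame encodes an N-terminal eYFP, a short linker, an FKBP12 domain and human MAD1 (MAD1L1). The annotation software labels the FKBP domain as the F36V variant DmrB, whereas the catalogue describes it simply as FKBP12. MAD1 carries the K541A/L543A substitutions, which make it deficient in MAD2 binding.

The fusion is intended for chemically induced dimerisation. Rapamycin bridges FKBP to an FRB-tagged partner anchored at a chosen cellular site, recruiting fluorescent MAD1 there. The associated publication used such targeting at kinetochores to study spindle assembly checkpoint signalling. The AA mutant is suited to testing whether effects of recruitment depend on MAD2 binding, although the record does not state this role explicitly.
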