Addgene plasmid #114038: pcDNA5-eYFP-FKBP-MAD1-AA
Purpose: Chemical induction of MAD1 localisation to a specific site in the cell (by rapamycin & FRB)
Depositing lab: Geert Kops. Depositing organization: University Medical Centre Utrecht. Publication: Conditional targeting of MAD1 to kinetochores is sufficient to reactivate the spindle assembly checkpoint in metaphase. Kuijt TE, Omerzu M, Saurin AT, Kops GJ. Chromosoma. 2014 Oct;123(5):471-80. doi: 10.1007/s00412-014-0458-9. Epub 2014 Apr 4. PubMed 24695965.
Backbone
  Vector backbone: pcDNA5/FRT/TO
  Vector type: Mammalian Expression
  Selectable markers: Hygromycin
Growth in bacteria
  Bacterial resistance: Ampicillin, 100 μg/mL
  Growth temperature: 37°C
  Growth strain: DH5alpha
  Copy number: High Copy
Gene/Insert
  Gene/Insert name: Human MAD1
  Species: H. sapiens (human)
  Mutation: MAD2 binding deficient MAD1 K541A/L543A
  Entrez Gene: MAD1L1 (a.k.a. MAD1, MVA7, PIG9, TP53I9, TXBP181)
  Promoter: CMV
  Tag / fusion protein: eYFP-FKBP12 (N terminal on insert)
  Cloning method: Restriction Enzyme; 5′ cloning site Unknown (unknown if destroyed); 3′ cloning site Unknown (unknown if destroyed)
Terms and licenses: Academic/Nonprofit Terms; Industry Terms: Not Available to Industry
How to cite: pcDNA5-eYFP-FKBP-MAD1-AA was a gift from Geert Kops (Addgene plasmid # 114038 ; http://n2t.net/addgene:114038 ; RRID:Addgene_114038)
